>Addgene plasmid #161163 | pDONR221-SLC18A2_STOP | addgene full sequence | sequence record 333108 | Addgene NGS Result
GTAAAACGACGGCCAGTCTTAAGCTCGGGCCCCAAATAATGATTTTATTTTGACTGATAGTGACCTGTTC
GTTGCAACACATTGATGAGCAATGCTTTTTTATAATGCCAACTTTGTACAAAAAAGCAGGCTCCACCATG
GCACTGAGCGAACTGGCACTGGTCCGGTGGCTGCAGGAGAGTCGGCGGTCTAGGAAGCTGATTCTGTTTA
TCGTCTTTCTGGCACTGCTGCTGGACAACATGCTGCTGACCGTGGTGGTGCCCATCATCCCTTCCTACCT
GTATTCTATCAAGCACGAGAAGAATGCCACCGAGATCCAGACAGCCAGGCCCGTGCACACAGCCAGCATC
TCCGACTCTTTCCAGTCTATCTTTAGCTACTATGATAACTCCACCATGGTGACAGGCAATGCCACCCGCG
ACCTGACACTGCACCAGACCGCCACACAGCACATGGTGACCAACGCCAGCGCCGTGCCTTCCGATTGCCC
ATCTGAGGACAAGGATCTGCTGAACGAGAATGTGCAAGTGGGCCTGCTGTTTGCCAGCAAGGCCACCGTG
CAGCTGATCACAAACCCTTTCATCGGCCTGCTGACCAATCGGATCGGCTACCCTATCCCAATCTTCGCCG
GCTTTTGCATCATGTTCGTGAGCACAATCATGTTCGCCTTTAGCTCCTCTTATGCCTTCCTGCTGATCGC
ACGGAGCCTGCAGGGAATCGGAAGCTCCTGTTCTAGCGTGGCAGGAATGGGAATGCTGGCAAGCGTGTAC
ACCGACGATGAGGAGAGAGGCAATGTGATGGGAATCGCCCTGGGAGGCCTGGCAATGGGCGTGCTGGTGG
GCCCCCCTTTCGGCAGCGTGCTGTATGAGTTTGTGGGCAAGACCGCACCCTTCCTGGTGCTGGCCGCCCT
GGTGCTGCTGGACGGAGCCATCCAGCTGTTTGTGCTGCAGCCCTCTCGGGTGCAGCCTGAGAGCCAGAAG
GGCACACCACTGACCACACTGCTGAAGGATCCCTACATCCTGATCGCCGCCGGCAGCATCTGCTTCGCCA
ACATGGGAATCGCAATGCTGGAGCCAGCCCTGCCCATCTGGATGATGGAGACAATGTGCTCCAGGAAGTG
GCAGCTGGGAGTGGCCTTTCTGCCTGCCAGCATCTCCTACCTGATCGGCACAAATATCTTCGGCATCCTG
GCCCACAAGATGGGCAGATGGCTGTGCGCCCTGCTGGGCATGATCATCGTGGGCGTGTCCATCCTGTGCA
TCCCTTTTGCCAAGAACATCTATGGCCTGATCGCCCCAAATTTCGGCGTGGGCTTTGCCATCGGCATGGT
GGACTCCTCTATGATGCCAATCATGGGCTACCTGGTGGATCTGAGGCACGTGAGCGTGTACGGCTCCGTG
TATGCCATCGCCGATGTGGCCTTCTGTATGGGCTATGCAATCGGACCATCCGCCGGAGGAGCAATCGCCA
AGGCCATCGGCTTTCCTTGGCTGATGACCATCATCGGCATCATCGACATCCTGTTCGCCCCACTGTGCTT
CTTTCTGCGCTCTCCACCCGCCAAGGAGGAGAAGATGGCCATCCTGATGGATCACAACTGTCCCATCAAG
ACAAAGATGTACACTCAGAACAACATCCAGTCCTATCCAATCGGCGAAGACGAAGAAAGCGAATCAGACT
AAGACCCAGCTTTCTTGTACAAAGTTGGCATTATAAGAAAGCATTGCTTATCAATTTGTTGCAACGAACA
GGTCACTATCAGTCAAAATAAAATCATTATTTGCCATCCAGCTGATATCCCCTATAGTGAGTCGTATTAC
ATGGTCATAGCTGTTTCCTGGCAGCTCTGGCCCGTGTCTCAAAATCTCTGATGTTACATTGCACAAGATA
AAAATATATCATCATGAACAATAAAACTGTCTGCTTACATAAACAGTAATACAAGGGGTGTTATGAGCCA
TATTCAACGGGAAACGTCGAGGCCGCGATTAAATTCCAACATGGATGCTGATTTATATGGGTATAAATGG
GCTCGCGATAATGTCGGGCAATCAGGTGCGACAATCTATCGCTTGTATGGGAAGCCCGATGCGCCAGAGT
TGTTTCTGAAACATGGCAAAGGTAGCGTTGCCAATGATGTTACAGATGAGATGGTCAGACTAAACTGGCT
GACGGAATTTATGCCTCTTCCGACCATCAAGCATTTTATCCGTACTCCTGATGATGCATGGTTACTCACC
ACTGCGATCCCCGGAAAAACAGCATTCCAGGTATTAGAAGAATATCCTGATTCAGGTGAAAATATTGTTG
ATGCGCTGGCAGTGTTCCTGCGCCGGTTGCATTCGATTCCTGTTTGTAATTGTCCTTTTAACAGCGATCG
CGTATTTCGTCTCGCTCAGGCGCAATCACGAATGAATAACGGTTTGGTTGATGCGAGTGATTTTGATGAC
GAGCGTAATGGCTGGCCTGTTGAACAAGTCTGGAAAGAAATGCATAAACTTTTGCCATTCTCACCGGATT
CAGTCGTCACTCATGGTGATTTCTCACTTGATAACCTTATTTTTGACGAGGGGAAATTAATAGGTTGTAT
TGATGTTGGACGAGTCGGAATCGCAGACCGATACCAGGATCTTGCCATCCTATGGAACTGCCTCGGTGAG
TTTTCTCCTTCATTACAGAAACGGCTTTTTCAAAAATATGGTATTGATAATCCTGATATGAATAAATTGC
AGTTTCATTTGATGCTCGATGAGTTTTTCTAATCAGAATTGGTTAATTGGTTGTAACACTGGCAGAGCAT
TACGCTGACTTGACGGGACGGCGCAAGCTCATGACCAAAATCCCTTAACGTGAGTTACGCGTCGTTCCAC
TGAGCGTCAGACCCCGTAGAAAAGATCAAAGGATCTTCTTGAGATCCTTTTTTTCTGCGCGTAATCTGCT
GCTTGCAAACAAAAAAACCACCGCTACCAGCGGTGGTTTGTTTGCCGGATCAAGAGCTACCAACTCTTTT
TCCGAAGGTAACTGGCTTCAGCAGAGCGCAGATACCAAATACTGTTCTTCTAGTGTAGCCGTAGTTAGGC
CACCACTTCAAGAACTCTGTAGCACCGCCTACATACCTCGCTCTGCTAATCCTGTTACCAGTGGCTGCTG
CCAGTGGCGATAAGTCGTGTCTTACCGGGTTGGACTCAAGACGATAGTTACCGGATAAGGCGCAGCGGTC
GGGCTGAACGGGGGGTTCGTGCACACAGCCCAGCTTGGAGCGAACGACCTACACCGAACTGAGATACCTA
CAGCGTGAGCTATGAGAAAGCGCCACGCTTCCCGAAGGGAGAAAGGCGGACAGGTATCCGGTAAGCGGCA
GGGTCGGAACAGGAGAGCGCACGAGGGAGCTTCCAGGGGGAAACGCCTGGTATCTTTATAGTCCTGTCGG
GTTTCGCCACCTCTGACTTGAGCGTCGATTTTTGTGATGCTCGTCAGGGGGGCGGAGCCTATGGAAAAAC
GCCAGCAACGCGGCCTTTTTACGGTTCCTGGCCTTTTGCTGGCCTTTTGCTCACATGTTCTTTCCTGCGT
TATCCCCTGATTCTGTGGATAACCGTATTACCGCCTTTGAGTGAGCTGATACCGCTCGCCGCAGCCGAAC
GACCGAGCGCAGCGAGTCAGTGAGCGAGGAAGCGGAAGAGCGCCCAATACGCAAACCGCCTCTCCCCGCG
CGTTGGCCGATTCATTAATGCAGCTGGCACGACAGGTTTCCCGACTGGAAAGCGGGCAGTGAGCGCAACG
CAATTAATACGCGTACCGCTAGCCAGGAAGAGTTTGTAGAAACGCAAAAAGGCCATCCGTCAGGATGGCC
TTCTGCTTAGTTTGATGCCTGGCAGTTTATGGCGGGCGTCCTGCCCGCCACCCTCCGGGCCGTTGCTTCA
CAACGTTCAAATCCGCTCCCGGCGGATTTGTCCTACTCAGGAGAGCGTTCACCGACAAACAACAGATAAA
ACGAAAGGCCCAGTCTTCCGACTGAGCCTTTCGTTTTATTTGATGCCTGGCAGTTCCCTACTCTCGCGTT
AACGCTAGCATGGATGTTTTCCCAGTCACGACGTT
Features (pLannotate 1.2.2; 10 found; start..end, strand, type, name):
     33..132     +  protein_bind   attL1: mutant version of attL; recombination site for the Gateway® LR reaction LR Clonase™
    138..1679    +  CDS            SLC18A2: VMAT2_HUMAN - Also known as SVMT, VMAT2. Experimental evidence at protein level: Swiss-Prot protein existence level 1. Involved in the ATP-dependent vesicular transport of biogenic amine neurotransmitters. Pumps cytosolic monoamines including dopamine, norepinephrine, serotonin, and histamine into synaptic vesicles (PubMed:23363473). Requisite for vesicular amine storage prior to secretion via exocytosis. From Homo sapiens (Human).
   1684..1783    -  protein_bind   attL2: mutant version of attL; recombination site for the Gateway® LR reaction LR Clonase™
   1801..1819    -  promoter       T7 promoter: promoter for bacteriophage T7 RNA polymerase
   1953..2762    +  CDS            KanR: aminoglycoside phosphotransferase; aph(3')-Ia; confers resistance to kanamycin in bacteria or G418 (Geneticin®) in eukaryotes
   2909..3497    +  rep_origin     ori: high-copy-number ColE1/pMB1/pBR322/pUC origin of replication
   3680..3772    +  CDS            lacI (fragment): lac repressor; lacI; The lac repressor binds to the lac operator to inhibit transcription in E. coli. This inhibition can be relieved by adding lactose or isopropyl-β-D-thiogalactopyranoside (IPTG).
   3827..3854    -  terminator     rrnB T2 terminator: transcription terminator T2 from the E. coli rrnB gene
   3986..4029    +  terminator     rrnB T1 terminator: Escherichia coli rrnB; transcription terminator T1 from the E. coli rrnB gene
   4076..17      -  CDS            lacZα (fragment) (across the origin): LacZα fragment of β-galactosidase; lacZ fragment
