[The description below was written by a language model from this plasmid's Addgene catalogue record and pLannotate feature annotations shown in this document.]
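Description:
pDONR221-SLC18A2_STOP is a Gateway entry clone built on the pDONR221 backbone, carrying a codon-optimized open reading frame for human SLC18A2, the vesicular monoamine transporter also known as VMAT2, SVMT or SVAT. This protein loads cytosolic monoamines such as dopamine, norepinephrine, serotonin and histamine into synaptic vesicles. The sequenced plasmid is about 4.1 kb. It is maintained in E. coli through a high-copy ColE1/pUC-type origin and selected with kanamycin via an aminoglycoside phosphotransferase gene. Although the catalogue lists the vector type as mammalian expression, the feature table shows no eukaryotic promoter or polyadenylation signal, so the plasmid acts as a donor of the ORF rather than as an expression construct in its own right.

The roughly 1.5 kb coding sequence sits between attL1 and attL2 sites, which allow directional transfer by an LR Clonase reaction into any attR-containing destination vector. That destination vector then supplies the promoter, tags and selection appropriate for the intended host. This version retains a stop codon at the end of the ORF. It therefore suits native, untagged or N-terminally tagged expression, but not C-terminal fusions, for which a companion clone without the stop codon exists. rrnB T1 and T2 terminators lie upstream of the cassette and shield it from read-through transcription. A T7 promoter lies just beyond attL2, pointing back towards the insert, and short lacI and lacZα fragments are backbone remnants. M13 forward and reverse sites flank the insert for sequence verification. The plasmid belongs to a large consortium collection of solute carrier ORFs made for transporter research and drug discovery.
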