Addgene plasmid #161163: pDONR221-SLC18A2_STOP
Purpose: Gateway entry clone with codon-optimized ORF sequence for subcloning into custom expression vectors. Contains a STOP codon at the end of the codon-optimized ORF sequence.
Depositing lab: RESOLUTE Consortium & Giulio Superti-Furga. Depositing organization: CeMM Research Center for Molecular Medicine. Publication: The RESOLUTE consortium: unlocking SLC transporters for drug discovery. Superti-Furga G, Lackner D, Wiedmer T, Ingles-Prieto A, Barbosa B, Girardi E, Goldmann U, Gurtl B, Klavins K, Klimek C, Lindinger S, Lineiro-Retes E, Muller AC, Onstein S, Redinger G, Reil D, Sedlyarov V, Wolf G, Crawford M, Everley R, ... Steppan CM. Nat Rev Drug Discov. 2020 Jul;19(7):429-430. doi: 10.1038/d41573-020-00056-6. PubMed 32265506.
Backbone
  Vector backbone: pDONR221
  Backbone manufacturer: ThermoFisher Scientific
  Backbone size w/o insert (bp): 2550
  Vector type: Mammalian Expression
Growth in bacteria
  Bacterial resistance: Kanamycin, 50 μg/mL
  Growth temperature: 37°C
  Growth strain: NEB Stable
  Copy number: High Copy
Gene/Insert
  Gene/Insert name: SLC18A2 (alt name: SVMT, SVAT, VMAT2)
  Species: H. sapiens (human)
  Insert size (bp): 1545
  Entrez Gene: SLC18A2 (a.k.a. PKDYS2, SVAT, SVMT, VAT2, VMAT2)
  Cloning method: Gateway Cloning
  Sequencing primers: 5′ M13-fwd; 3′ M13-rev
Terms and licenses: Academic/Nonprofit Terms; Industry Terms
Depositor comments: This plasmid contains a STOP codon at the end of the codon-optimized ORF. For the version of this plasmid that does not contain a STOP codon, please see Addgene plasmid 131997 For more information on the full Resolute plasmid collection, please see www.addgene.org/depositor-collections/re-solute/. Please provide your feedback on this plasmid to the RESOLUTE consortium by filling out their RESOLUTE repository feedback form: https://forms.office.com/Pages/ResponsePage.aspx?id=0e05yklzmkS7rjFGQL4N7z4feCLQvEJAmVcOCM_u885UN1JJRko0Ukg4TVQwNTZLOUxPQVJWT1NHUCQlQCN0PWcu
How to cite: pDONR221-SLC18A2_STOP was a gift from RESOLUTE Consortium & Giulio Superti-Furga (Addgene plasmid # 161163 ; http://n2t.net/addgene:161163 ; RRID:Addgene_161163)
