>Addgene plasmid #161163 | pDONR221-SLC18A2_STOP | depositor partial sequence | sequence record 312261 | Codon-optimized ORF of SLC18A2
ATGGCACTGAGCGAACTGGCACTGGTCCGGTGGCTGCAGGAGAGTCGGCGGTCTAGGAAGCTGATTCTGT
TTATCGTCTTTCTGGCACTGCTGCTGGACAACATGCTGCTGACCGTGGTGGTGCCCATCATCCCTTCCTA
CCTGTATTCTATCAAGCACGAGAAGAATGCCACCGAGATCCAGACAGCCAGGCCCGTGCACACAGCCAGC
ATCTCCGACTCTTTCCAGTCTATCTTTAGCTACTATGATAACTCCACCATGGTGACAGGCAATGCCACCC
GCGACCTGACACTGCACCAGACCGCCACACAGCACATGGTGACCAACGCCAGCGCCGTGCCTTCCGATTG
CCCATCTGAGGACAAGGATCTGCTGAACGAGAATGTGCAAGTGGGCCTGCTGTTTGCCAGCAAGGCCACC
GTGCAGCTGATCACAAACCCTTTCATCGGCCTGCTGACCAATCGGATCGGCTACCCTATCCCAATCTTCG
CCGGCTTTTGCATCATGTTCGTGAGCACAATCATGTTCGCCTTTAGCTCCTCTTATGCCTTCCTGCTGAT
CGCACGGAGCCTGCAGGGAATCGGAAGCTCCTGTTCTAGCGTGGCAGGAATGGGAATGCTGGCAAGCGTG
TACACCGACGATGAGGAGAGAGGCAATGTGATGGGAATCGCCCTGGGAGGCCTGGCAATGGGCGTGCTGG
TGGGCCCCCCTTTCGGCAGCGTGCTGTATGAGTTTGTGGGCAAGACCGCACCCTTCCTGGTGCTGGCCGC
CCTGGTGCTGCTGGACGGAGCCATCCAGCTGTTTGTGCTGCAGCCCTCTCGGGTGCAGCCTGAGAGCCAG
AAGGGCACACCACTGACCACACTGCTGAAGGATCCCTACATCCTGATCGCCGCCGGCAGCATCTGCTTCG
CCAACATGGGAATCGCAATGCTGGAGCCAGCCCTGCCCATCTGGATGATGGAGACAATGTGCTCCAGGAA
GTGGCAGCTGGGAGTGGCCTTTCTGCCTGCCAGCATCTCCTACCTGATCGGCACAAATATCTTCGGCATC
CTGGCCCACAAGATGGGCAGATGGCTGTGCGCCCTGCTGGGCATGATCATCGTGGGCGTGTCCATCCTGT
GCATCCCTTTTGCCAAGAACATCTATGGCCTGATCGCCCCAAATTTCGGCGTGGGCTTTGCCATCGGCAT
GGTGGACTCCTCTATGATGCCAATCATGGGCTACCTGGTGGATCTGAGGCACGTGAGCGTGTACGGCTCC
GTGTATGCCATCGCCGATGTGGCCTTCTGTATGGGCTATGCAATCGGACCATCCGCCGGAGGAGCAATCG
CCAAGGCCATCGGCTTTCCTTGGCTGATGACCATCATCGGCATCATCGACATCCTGTTCGCCCCACTGTG
CTTCTTTCTGCGCTCTCCACCCGCCAAGGAGGAGAAGATGGCCATCCTGATGGATCACAACTGTCCCATC
AAGACAAAGATGTACACTCAGAACAACATCCAGTCCTATCCAATCGGCGAAGACGAAGAAAGCGAATCAG
ACTAA
